>Addgene plasmid #40344 | pCIneoFH human RASSF6 | addgene partial sequence | sequence record 52934 | CMV-F 5'-CGCAAATGGGCGGTAGGCGTG-3'
GAGCTCGTTTAGTGACCGTCAGATCACTAGAAGCTTTATTGCGGTAGTTTATCACAGTTAAATTGCTAAA
CGCAGTCAGTGCTTCTGACACAACAGTCTCGAACTTAAGCTGCAGTGACTCTCTTAAGGTAGCCTTGCAG
AAGTTGGTCGTGAGGCACTGGGCAGGTAAGTATCAAGGTTACAAGACAGGTTTAAGGAGACCAATAGAAA
CTGGGCTTGTCGAGACAGAGAAGACTCTTGCGTTTCTGATAGGCACCTATTGGTCTTACTGACATCCACT
TTGCCTTTCTCTCCACAGGTGTCCACTCCCAGTTCAATTACAGCTCTTAAGGCTAGAGTACTTAATACGA
CTCACTATAGGCTAGCAGATCTCGAGATCTGCTAGCCGGGGCCATGGACTACAAAGACGATGACGACAAG
GAATTGCACCATCATCATCATCATGAATTGACTATGATGGCTCACCAGTACCCCTCTTGGATCTTCATTA
ATGAGAAGACATTCATAACCAGGGAACAACTTAATTCTTTATTGAAGACCTATAACATTTTTTATGAGAA
CCAGAAAAATCTGCATATTTTATATGGAGAGACTGAAGATGGCAAACTAATTGTTGAAGGAATGCTGGAC
ATTTTCTGGGGAGTAAAACGACCTATACAGCTAAAAATACAAGATGAGAAGCCATTCTCTTCTTTTACTA
GTATGAAGTCATCAGACGTCTTCTCCAGCAAAGGAATGACACGCTGGGGGGAATTTGACGATCTCTATCG
TATTAGTGAGCTGGACAGGACCCAGATTCCTATGTCTGAAAAAAGGAATTCCCAGGAAGACTATTTATCT
TATCACAGC
