[The description below was written by a language model from this plasmid's Addgene catalogue record.]
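Description:
pCIneoFH human RASSF6 is a mammalian expression plasmid built on a modified version of the Promega pCI-neo backbone. The modification, which gives the vector the name pCIneoFLAG-His6 (FH), places FLAG and hexahistidine tags immediately upstream of the multiple cloning site, so that any open reading frame cloned in frame is expressed with both tags at its N terminus. The plasmid is propagated in E. coli as a high-copy construct under ampicillin selection, and it carries a neomycin resistance marker that allows G418 selection of stably transfected mammalian cells.

The insert is human RASSF6, a member of the Ras association domain family, cloned by restriction digestion between the MluI and SalI sites of the polylinker, both of which remain intact. Expression is driven by the CMV promoter, giving strong constitutive transcription in most mammalian cell lines and producing FLAG-His6-RASSF6. According to the depositor's notes, the polylinker region runs NheI, FLAG, His6, EcoRI, MluI, XbaI, SalI, SmaI, NotI, so cutting with NheI and SalI releases the coding sequence together with its tags for transfer into other vectors.

The dual tag supports detection and immunoprecipitation with anti-FLAG antibodies as well as metal-affinity capture through the His tag, which makes the construct suitable for overexpression, localisation and protein interaction studies. The associated publication concerns Hippo pathway-dependent and -independent roles of RASSF6, which indicates the context in which the plasmid was used. No feature table was supplied, so other backbone elements are not itemised in the record.
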