Addgene plasmid #40344: pCIneoFH human RASSF6
Depositing lab: Yutaka Hata. Depositing organization: Institute of Science Tokyo. Publication: Hippo pathway-dependent and -independent roles of RASSF6. Ikeda M, Kawata A, Nishikawa M, Tateishi Y, Yamaguchi M, Nakagawa K, Hirabayashi S, Bao Y, Hidaka S, Hirata Y, Hata Y. Sci Signal. 2009 Sep 29;2(90):ra59. 10.1126/scisignal.2000300 PubMed 19797269.
Backbone
  Vector backbone: pCI-neo (modified)
  Backbone manufacturer: Promega
  Modifications to backbone: pCI-neo vector was modified to include FLAG and His tags N-terminal to MCS. The resulting vector was named pCIneoFLAG-His6(FH).
  Vector type: Mammalian Expression
  Selectable markers: Neomycin (select with G418)
Growth in bacteria
  Bacterial resistance: Ampicillin, 100 μg/mL
  Growth temperature: 37°C
  Growth strain: DH5alpha
  Copy number: High Copy
Gene/Insert
  Gene/Insert name: RASSF6
  Species: H. sapiens (human)
  GenBank ID: NP_001257320.1
  Entrez Gene: RASSF6
  Promoter: CMV
  Tag / fusion protein: FLAG (N terminal on backbone); His (N terminal on backbone)
  Cloning method: Restriction Enzyme; 5′ cloning site MluI (not destroyed); 3′ cloning site SalI (not destroyed)
  Sequencing primers: 5′ CMV-F; 3′ T3
Terms and licenses: Academic/Nonprofit Terms; Industry Terms: Not Available to Industry
Depositor comments: pCIneoFH vector has the sequence NheI-FLAG-His6-EcoRI-MluI-XbaI-SalI-SmaI-NotI. A digest with NheI and SalI will excise the insert with tags.
How to cite: pCIneoFH human RASSF6 was a gift from Yutaka Hata (Addgene plasmid # 40344 ; http://n2t.net/addgene:40344 ; RRID:Addgene_40344)
